>Addgene plasmid #128368 | pPEE28 | addgene full sequence | sequence record 254093 | Addgene NGS Result
TTCGACACAAATGCATGTGTATCTCCACATCCATCCCTCACTAACCAACCCAATGTCATCATGTAGCTGT
GACTCTGCCATGTGCAGTCATATAATAAAAAGTTACATTGTTACATCTCCCTGCGTTTATAGGGGACACA
TTGACTGTCTGCTGAATGCTATCTTTGGTGATGTAAATACCAGAAACCCCCATATCCCCGCCATTGTTTA
CTTCATGTATGCATATTACGTCTACCCTGAAGCTGCAACGAATCCCAATCCAAACCTATGAACATGAAGG
CGAAAATCATAGTATGAATGTTGTGGGGTATATGGCATAGCACGATCAATCTGATAAATATTAACACGGG
CCAAACGGTTGCATCGCATTCTATCTACTTCAACTGCTACGTCTTTGGTGTGTTTGTTGCTCTACAGACG
ACCCATGTTTCCCAGTACACAGGACCTCCTTCATTATGTCACCTTTTGTCTTCATCCTTGCCTTCCTCCC
ATCCTCGTTCCTTCCTCTCCTGCAAAAATTCCTTTTTAAAAGAACAGCCTGCGCGTTTGGTGGACTTGTA
ATCCCTCCAATAAAACATTCAACGGCATAGTCGTAAACAAGAATGTTCACCTCCTGATTTCCTCACATTC
CTTCGCCAGCTCTGTGAGGTCAAAGAGTTCGTCAATAGGAAGACGCCGACCAAAATAAAGACTTGATGTG
CGGTAAGGTGCTGGGAGGGCCAGGCTTGGTACGAAGGGCTGGAAGAGAGTGCCGCTACAGGGCGCGTCAG
GTGGCACTTTTCGGGGAAATGTGCGCGGAACCCCTATTTGTTTATTTTTCTAAATACATTCAAATATGTA
TCCGCTCATGAGACAATAACCCTGATAAATGCTTCAATAATATTGAAAAAGGAAGAGTATGAGTATTCAA
CATTTCCGTGTCGCCCTTATTCCCTTTTTTGCGGCATTTTGCCTTCCTGTTTTTGCTCACCCAGAAACGC
TGGTGAAAGTAAAAGATGCTGAAGATCAGTTGGGTGCACGAGTGGGTTACATCGAACTGGATCTCAACAG
CGGTAAGATCCTTGAGAGTTTTCGCCCCGAAGAACGTTTTCCAATGATGAGCACTTTTAAAGTTCTGCTA
TGTGGCGCGGTATTATCCCGTATTGACGCCGGGCAAGAGCAACTCGGTCGCCGCATACACTATTCTCAGA
ATGACTTGGTTGAGTACTCACCAGTCACAGAAAAGCATCTTACGGATGGCATGACAGTAAGAGAATTATG
CAGTGCTGCCATAACCATGAGTGATAACACTGCGGCCAACTTACTTCTGACAACGATCGGAGGACCGAAG
GAGCTAACCGCTTTTTTGCACAACATGGGGGATCATGTAACTCGCCTTGATCGTTGGGAACCGGAGCTGA
ATGAAGCCATACCAAACGACGAGCGTGACACCACGATGCCTGTAGCAATGGCAACAACGTTGCGCAAACT
ATTAACTGGCGAACTACTTACTCTAGCTTCCCGGCAACAATTAATAGACTGGATGGAGGCGGATAAAGTT
GCAGGACCACTTCTGCGCTCGGCCCTTCCGGCTGGCTGGTTTATTGCTGATAAATCTGGAGCCGGTGAGC
GTGGGTCTCGCGGTATCATTGCAGCACTGGGGCCAGATGGTAAGCCCTCCCGTATCGTAGTTATCTACAC
GACGGGGAGTCAGGCAACTATGGATGAACGAAATAGACAGATCGCTGAGATAGGTGCCTCACTGATTAAG
CATTGGTAACTGTCAGACCAAGTTTACTCATATATACTTTAGATTGATTTAAAACTTCATTTTTAATTTA
AAAGGATCTAGGTGAAGATCCTTTTTGATAATCTCATGACCAAAATCCCTTAACGTGAGTTTTCGTTCCA
CTGAGCGTCAGACCCCGTAGAAAAGATCAAAGGATCTTCTTGAGATCCTTTTTTTCTGCGCGTAATCTGC
TGCTTGCAAACAAAAAAACCACCGCTACCAGCGGTGGTTTGTTTGCCGGATCAAGAGCTACCAACTCTTT
TTCCGAAGGTAACTGGCTTCAGCAGAGCGCAGATACCAAATACTGTTCTTCTAGTGTAGCCGTAGTTAGG
CCACCACTTCAAGAACTCTGTAGCACCGCCTACATACCTCGCTCTGCTAATCCTGTTACCAGTGGCTGCT
GCCAGTGGCGATAAGTCGTGTCTTACCGGGTTGGACTCAAGACGATAGTTACCGGATAAGGCGCAGCGGT
CGGGCTGAACGGGGGGTTCGTGCACACAGCCCAGCTTGGAGCGAACGACCTACACCGAACTGAGATACCT
ACAGCGTGAGCTATGAGAAAGCGCCACGCTTCCCGAAGGGAGAAAGGCGGACAGGTATCCGGTAAGCGGC
AGGGTCGGAACAGGAGAGCGCACGAGGGAGCTTCCAGGGGGAAACGCCTGGTATCTTTATAGTCCTGTCG
GGTTTCGCCACCTCTGACTTGAGCGTCGATTTTTGTGATGCTCGTCAGGGGGGCGGAGCCTATGGAAAAA
CGCCAGCAACGCGGCCTTTTTACGGTTCCTGGCCTTTTGCTGGCCTTTTGCTCACATGTTCTTTCCTGCG
TTATCCCCTGATTCTGTGGATAACCGTATTACCGCCTTTGAGTGAGCTGATACCGCTCGCCGCAGCCGAA
CGACCGAGCGCAGCGAGTCAGTGAGCGAGGAAGCGGAAGAGCGCCCAATACGCAAACCGCCTCTCCCCGC
GCGTTGGCCGATTCATTAATGCAGCTGGCACGACAGGTTTCCCGACTGGAAAGCGGGCAGTGAGCGCAAC
GCAATTAATGTGAGTTAGCTCACTCATTAGGCACCCCAGGCTTTACACTTTATGCTTCCGGCTCGTATGT
TGTGTGGAATTGTGAGCGGATAACAATTTCACACAGGAAACAGCTATGACCATGATTACGCCAAGCGCGC
AATTAACCCTCACTAAAGGGAACAAAAGCTGGAGCTCCACCGCGGTGGCGGCCGCTCTAGAACTAGTGGA
TCCCCCGGGCTGCAGGAATTCGATATCAAGCTTATCGATACCGTCGACCTCGAGGGGGGGCCCGGTACCC
AATTCGCCCTATAGTGAGTCGTATTACGCGCGCTCACTGGCCGTCGTTTTACAACGTCGTGACTGGGAAA
ACCCTGGCGTTACCCAACTTAATCGCCTTGCAGCACATCCCCCTTTCGCCAGCTGGCGTAATAGCGAAGA
GGCCCGCACCGATCGCCCTTCCCAACAGTTGCGCAGCCTGAATGGCGAATGGAAATTGTAAGCGTTAATA
TTTTGTTAAAATTCGCGTTAAATTTTTGTTAAATCAGCTCATTTTTTTAACCAATAGGCCGAAATCGGCA
AAATCCCTTATAAATCAAAAGAATAGACCGAGATAGGGTTGAGTCCATGGCTGCGAGGATGTGAGCTGGA
GAGCGGCGCACGGGAAGGGGAGGACTCACATAAGCATGCAGGATTCGAGTGGCATGGTGTGCACTGAGTG
TATGGTTGTCGGAGGAGAGGATGATGGTAACAACAATAGCAGCAACGTCACTCGACGCGCGTCCGGTGTG
CCACACGGGGTAACGCCGAGTCGCCGTCAGGGTCGCCGAGACCACTCTCACAGCGTCACCGTTGGCACCA
GCTCAGCTTACAGCTTCTATCCTCCGCCAGCATCCACATACATCCCCTATACCGCATCCCCCACCCACTG
CCCAAGGTGAGTCATCTTCCCGCCCCCTTCCCTTGCCCGCCACTCAGTCCTCCATCCTCCACTAATCCAC
CTTATCGCACCCACCGCCTATCGCACATCCGAGCACAATGCTGGGCCTGCCAGGGGCTGCTAGATGGTGC
TCTCCCCACGCTGATCTGCATGCCGGCCATTGGATCATGGGTGCTAGGTGCTGGGTGCTGGATGTTGGAT
GCTGGATGCTGGGTGCACGCTTGGTCATTTCCTTCCAGGATTGACGGTCGCCGAGAGGACGACGTGGCGT
TCGACAACGAGGGCCGATAGCACCGCATCGCCTCGACCTGCATCCATCTCGCCTTGTCCTTTTGGTGCAA
CAATCCATCCGTGCTGGTGCCACACGCATAGCTGGAAGAGATGGATGTGCGTTGAACAGAGCTGCCGTCA
GGACTTTTTGGTGCACGGACCCTATTGTCCTCCCCAATCTTCACCGCGTCTCCTAATATGCAGCCTCTTT
GCTAATTGTCTTTTTCCATTAGTAAACTCGCCCAACATGTCTATGGCTGCCGCCACTCTTGACGACACTG
CTTACCGATACCGTACCTCCGTCCCTGGCGACGCCGAGGCCATCGAGGCCCTTGACGGCTCCTTCACCAC
CGACACCGTCTTCCGTGTCACCGCCACCGGCGACGGCTTCACCCTTCGAGAGGTTCCTGTTGACCCTCCC
CTTACCAAGGTTTTCCCCGACGACGAGTCTGACGACGAGTCTGACGACGGCGAGGACGGCGACCCTGACT
CCCGAACTTTCGTCGCTTACGGCGACGACGGCGACCTTGCTGGCTTCGTTGTCGTCTCTTACTCCGGCTG
GAACCGTCGACTTACCGTCGAGGACATCGAGGTCGCCCCTGAGCACCGAGGCCACGGCGTCGGCCGTGCT
TTGATGGGCCTCGCTACTGAGTTCGCCCGTGAGCGAGGCGCCGGCCACCTCTGGCTTGAGGTCACCAACG
TTAACGCCCCTGCTATCCACGCTTACCGACGAATGGGCTTCACCCTCTGCGGCCTTGACACCGCCCTTTA
CGACGGCACCGCCTCTGACGGCGAGCAGGCTCTCTACATGTCCATGCCCTGCCCCTAAGAATTCGTGAAG
GCGGTAAGGGGTTAATTTTCCTTAGAGGGTGTATATATACATATTAGAGAAGTGATACAATTTTAGCACA
CTGCGAATTCGAGACAGACATCGTGTCAATCATCTTTTTTGACATTATATGCCCATTAATCTATCTACAG
ACAACAATACCATCCTTCCCACCCTCAGCAACGCCGTTGAATCCTCAGGATCTTCATGGCTCCTTGTCTC
TGAAACCAGGAAGCTAGTTTCTACATCTCTTCCGTGTTAATACAGATAAACCAAGGGGGTTAACGAGAGC
ATTTAGTCTAGAAGGGAACAAGGGACTTACCAATCAGCAACAATCACAGCTATCCCTTTCTCCTAATGCC
ATTTCAAGGTATACTTCTCATGCGCAACGCCGCAACTCCCATTAACTTCTCTTCCTCAACTGATCCCTCT
TCTCCTCACTCATCTTCAATAACCCGTCCGTAAAACCGGTTCTTACAATGAGGATATCTCCTGGCTGAAT
GTTGACTTGTGCAGTGTCATTCTTCGGCACATGCAATGAGGGTGCAGAGTGAAGGCTCGTTGGCTCGTGT
TAATCCACGCACGCCGCAAGGTAGGCAACGAAAGCCGTAGCTGCTATTACTATTTTCATCTAGGGCGCTT
CCCTTCGATAACTCCCGTTCTCATTCTTCCCTCTCTCTCTACCTTCCCAGTACTCACCGTCTCCTCCATT
CATGCAATTCCTGCTGTGAAAACCCTCGCTCCGCCCTCACTTCCCTAATGGCCCCTTCCGAAGTAAGAAA
AGCTATTTCCGACTCCTCACTCTCACCCGCATCATATCGAGCCCTCCGCGAGGATTAGAAATTCCCTCGT
GACGACCCCATTGCATACGGCGGCCACCTTAAAAACAAAGACCGACCATATCCCCTCTCTCTCCATCCCT
TTCAGTACGATACCAACCACCATATGATTCCTTTCATTAGATTGTCGTCTTTCCTCCCCGTCGCACGAAT
TCCTTCCACGATTTGACTGCCGCCACCGTTAATTAATTAACACAAGTATCGTGGCGCGCC
Features (pLannotate 1.2.2; 14 found; start..end, strand, type, name):
    751..767     -  rep_origin     f1 ori (fragment): f1 bacteriophage origin of replication; arrow indicates direction of (+) strand synthesis
    794..898     +  promoter       AmpR promoter: bla
    899..1759    +  CDS            AmpR: β-lactamase; bla; confers resistance to ampicillin, carbenicillin, and related antibiotics
   1930..2518    +  rep_origin     ori: high-copy-number ColE1/pMB1/pBR322/pUC origin of replication
   2701..2793    +  CDS            lacI (fragment): lac repressor; lacI; The lac repressor binds to the lac operator to inhibit transcription in E. coli. This inhibition can be relieved by adding lactose or isopropyl-β-D-thiogalactopyranoside (IPTG).
   2806..2827    +  protein_bind   CAP binding site: CAP binding activates transcription in the presence of cAMP. E. coli catabolite activator protein
   2842..2872    +  promoter       lac promoter: promoter for the E. coli lac operon
   2880..2896    +  protein_bind   lac operator: The lac repressor binds to the lac operator to inhibit transcription in E. coli. This inhibition can be relieved by adding lactose or isopropyl-β-D-thiogalactopyranoside (IPTG). lac repressor encoded by lacI
   2941..2959    +  promoter       T3 promoter: promoter for bacteriophage T3 RNA polymerase
   2972..3079    +  misc_feature   MCS: pBluescript multiple cloning site
   3088..3106    -  promoter       T7 promoter: promoter for bacteriophage T7 RNA polymerase
   3114..3269    +  CDS            lacZα (fragment): LacZα fragment of β-galactosidase; lacZ fragment
   3273..3404    -  rep_origin     M13 ori (fragment): M13 bacteriophage origin of replication; arrow indicates direction of (+) strand synthesis
   4267..4815    +  CDS            sta: STA_STRLA - Experimental evidence at protein level: Swiss-Prot protein existence level 1. Involved in resistance to streptothricin, a broad-spectrum antibiotic produced by streptomycetes. Detoxifies streptothricin via acetylation of the beta amino group of the first beta-lysyl moiety of streptothricin. From Streptomyces lavendulae.
