[The description below was written by a language model from this plasmid's Addgene catalogue record and pLannotate feature annotations shown in this document.]
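Description:
pPEE28 is an empty integrative backbone for genetic complementation in the fungal pathogen Cryptococcus neoformans, built on pBluescript II SK(-). In E. coli it is maintained as a high-copy plasmid through the ColE1/pUC-type origin and selected with ampicillin via the bla gene and its promoter. The fungal components were placed by Gibson assembly where the f1 origin normally sits. This matches the feature table, which detects only short f1/M13 origin remnants flanking that region. Because the insertion avoided the cloning region, the standard pBluescript multiple cloning site remains intact between the T3 and T7 promoters, alongside the lac promoter/operator and lacZα. Blue/white screening is therefore still available when a gene of interest is subcloned.

The payload has two parts. The first is a nourseothricin (NAT) resistance cassette, recorded as driven by the ACT1 promoter. The annotation identifies its coding sequence as a streptothricin acetyltransferase of Streptomyces origin, which detoxifies the drug by acetylation and serves as a dominant marker in Cryptococcus. The ACT1 promoter itself is not annotated in the feature table. The second part is the Safe Haven Site 4 sequence, a small gene-free intergenic region between CNAG_06526 and CNAG_06527, which is also unannotated in the table. A linker carries sites for the rare cutters BaeI, AscI and PacI, so the plasmid can be linearized before biolistic transformation. Homologous recombination then targets the whole construct to the safe haven locus. This places complementing genes or other constructs at a defined, neutral genomic position without disrupting neighbouring genes, and transformants are selected on nourseothricin.
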