Addgene plasmid #128368: pPEE28
Purpose: (Empty Backbone) Complementation in Cryptococcus neoformans. Targets DNA constructs to a Safe Haven Site 4, a small gene-free region. Contains the nourseothricin resistance marker (NAT)
Depositing lab: James Fraser. Depositing organization: University of Queensland. Publication: amdS as a dominant recyclable marker in Cryptococcus neoformans. Erpf PE, Stephenson CJ, Fraser JA. Fungal Genet Biol. 2019 Jun 17;131:103241. doi: 10.1016/j.fgb.2019.103241. PubMed 31220607.
Backbone
  Vector backbone: pBlueScript II SK(-)
  Backbone manufacturer: Stratagene
  Vector type: Unspecified
  Selectable markers: Nourseothricin
Growth in bacteria
  Bacterial resistance: Ampicillin, 100 μg/mL
  Growth temperature: 37°C
  Growth strain: DH5alpha
  Copy number: High Copy
Gene/Insert
  Gene/Insert name: Noureothricin (NAT)
  Species: Synthetic
  Promoter: ACT1
  Cloning method: Gibson Cloning
Terms and licenses: Academic/Nonprofit Terms; Industry Terms: Not Available to Industry
Depositor comments: Contains the Safe Haven Site 4 sequence (CNAG_06526 - CNAG_06527) in the backbone of pBluescript II SK- to enable integration into the C. neoformans genome via homologous recombination, in addition to a linker sequence containing multiple rare-cutting restriction enzyme cut sites to facilitate linearization prior to biolistic transformation. Importantly, as the Safe Haven and marker fragments were inserted into the pBluescript II SK- backbone in place of the f1 origin of replication, each plasmid still retains the original multicloning site and blue/white screening capabilities. Linearization of the safe haven constructs is made possible by the inclusion of a linker containing cut sites for three rare cutting restriction enzymes, BaeI, AscI and PacI. To use the vectors, the gene of interest is subcloned into the standard pBluescript II SK- multicloning site.
How to cite: pPEE28 was a gift from James Fraser (Addgene plasmid # 128368 ; http://n2t.net/addgene:128368 ; RRID:Addgene_128368)
